>Addgene plasmid #183212 | pAC11005-pmax-iRFP670_PUFc | addgene full sequence | sequence record 360259 | Addgene NGS Result
TCAATATTGGCCATTAGCCATATTATTCATTGGTTATATAGCATAAATCAATATTGGCTATTGGCCATTG
CATACGTTGTATCTATATCATAATATGTACATTTATATTGGCTCATGTCCAATATGACCGCCATGTTGGC
ATTGATTATTGACTAGTTATTAATAGTAATCAATTACGGGGTCATTAGTTCATAGCCCATATATGGAGTT
CCGCGTTACATAACTTACGGTAAATGGCCCGCCTGGCTGACCGCCCAACGACCCCCGCCCATTGACGTCA
ATAATGACGTATGTTCCCATAGTAACGCCAATAGGGACTTTCCATTGACGTCAATGGGTGGAGTATTTAC
GGTAAACTGCCCACTTGGCAGTACATCAAGTGTATCATATGCCAAGTCCGCCCCCTATTGACGTCAATGA
CGGTAAATGGCCCGCCTGGCATTATGCCCAGTACATGACCTTACGGGACTTTCCTACTTGGCAGTACATC
TACGTATTAGTCATCGCTATTACCATGGTGATGCGGTTTTGGCAGTACACCAATGGGCGTGGATAGCGGT
TTGACTCACGGGGATTTCCAAGTCTCCACCCCATTGACGTCAATGGGAGTTTGTTTTGGCACCAAAATCA
ACGGGACTTTCCAAAATGTCGTAATAACCCCGCCCCGTTGACGCAAATGGGCGGTAGGCGTGTACGGTGG
GAGGTCTATATAAGCAGAGGTCGTTTAGTGAACCGTCAGATCACTAGTAGCTTTATTGCGGTAGTTTATC
ACAGTTAAATTGCTAACGCAGTCAGTGCTCGACTGATCACAGGTAAGTATCAAGGTTACAAGACAGGTTT
AAGGAGGCCAATAGAAACTGGGCTTGTCGAGACAGAGAAGATTCTTGCGTTTCTGATAGGCACCTATTGG
TCTTACTGACATCCACTTTGCCTTTCTCTCCACAGGGAAAAAACAATTGACAAGTTTGTACAAAAAAGCA
GGCTCCGAATTCACCGGTGCCGCCACCATGGCGCGTAAGGTCGATCTCACCTCCTGCGATCGCGAGCCGA
TCCACATCCCCGGCAGCATTCAGCCGTGCGGCTGCCTGCTAGCCTGCGACGCGCAGGCGGTGCGGATCAC
GCGCATTACGGAAAATGCCGGCGCGTTCTTTGGACGCGAAACTCCGCGGGTCGGTGAGCTACTCGCCGAT
TACTTCGGCGAGACCGAAGCCCATGCGCTGCGCAACGCACTGGCGCAGTCCTCCGATCCAAAGCGACCGG
CGCTGATCTTCGGTTGGCGCGACGGCCTGACCGGCCGCACCTTCGACATCTCACTGCATCGCCATGACGG
TACATCGATCATCGAGTTCGAGCCTGCGGCGGCCGAACAGGCCGACAATCCGCTGCGGCTGACGCGGCAG
ATCATCGCGCGCACCAAAGAACTGAAGTCGCTCGAAGAGATGGCCGCACGGGTGCCGCGCTATCTGCAGG
CGATGCTCGGCTATCACCGCGTGATGTTGTACCGCTTCGCGGACGACGGCTCCGGGATGGTGATCGGCGA
GGCGAAGCGCAGCGACCTGGAGAGCTTTCTCGGTCAGCACTTTCCGGCGTCGCTGGTCCCGCAGCAGGCG
CGGCTACTGTACTTGAAGAACGCGATCCGCGTGGTCTCGGATTCGCGCGGCATCAGCAGCCGGATCGTGC
CCGAGCACGACGCCTCCGGCGCCGCGCTCGATCTGTCGTTCGCGCACCTGCGCAGCATCTCGCCCTGCCA
TCTCGAATTTCTGCGGAACATGGGCGTCAGCGCCTCGATGTCGCTGTCGATCATCATTGACGGCACGCTA
TGGGGATTGATCATCTGTCATCATTACGAGCCGCGTGCCGTGCCGATGGCGCAGCGCGTCGCGGCCGAAA
TGTTCGCCGACTTCTTATCGCTGCACTTCACCGCCGCCCACCACCAACGCGGCGGCCGCGGGGGAGGCGG
TTCCGGTGGCGGCGGAAGCGGAGGTGGAGGATCAGGGCCGGCCGGGATCCTCCCCCCCAAGAAAAAGAGG
AAGGTATCTAGAGGCCGCAGCCGCCTTTTGGAAGATTTTCGAAACAACCGGTACCCCAATTTACAACTGC
GGGAGATTGCTGGACATATAATGGAATTTTCCCAAGACCAGCATGGGTCCAGATTCATTCAGCTGAAACT
GGAGCGTGCCACACCAGCTGAGCGCCAGCTTGTCTTCAATGAAATCCTCCAGGCTGCCTACCAACTCATG
GTGGATGTGTTTGGTAATTACGTCATTCAGAAGTTCTTTGAATTTGGCAGTCTTGAACAGAAGCTGGCTT
TGGCAGAACGGATTCGAGGCCACGTCCTGTCATTGGCACTACAGATGTATGGCAGCCGTGTTATCGAGAA
AGCTCTTGAGTTTATTCCTTCAGACCAGCAGAATGAGATGGTTCGGGAACTAGATGGCCATGTCTTGAAG
TGTGTGAAAGATCAGAATGGCAATCACGTGGTTCAGAAATGCATTGAATGTGTACAGCCCCAGTCTTTGC
AATTTATCATCGACGCGTTTAAGGGACAGGTATTTGCCTTATCCACACATCCTTATGGCTGCCGAGTGAT
TCAGAGAATCCTGGAGCACTGTCTCCCTGACCAGACACTCCCTATTTTAGAGGAGCTTCACCAGCACACA
GAGCAGCTGGTACAGGATCAATATGGAAGTTATGTAATCGAACATGTACTGGAGCACGGTCGTCCTGAGG
ATAAAAGCAAAATTGTAGCAGAAATCCGAGGCAATGTACTTGTATTGAGTCAGCACAAATTTGCAAACAA
TGTTGTGCAGAAGTGTGTTACTCACGCCTCACGTACGGAGCGCGCTGTGCTCATCGACGAGGTGTGCACC
ATGAACGACGGTCCCCACAGTGCCTTATACACCATGATGAAGGACCAGTATGCCAACTACGTGGTCCAGA
AGATGATTGACGTGGCGGAGCCAGGCCAGCGGAAGATCGTCATGCATAAGATCCGGCCCCACATCGCAAC
TCTTCGTAAGTACACCTATGGCAAGCACATTCTGGCCAAGCTGGAGAAGTACTACATGAAGAACGGTGTT
GACTTAGGGTGATTAATTAAGAATTCGACCCAGCTTTCTTGTACAAAGTGGTTGATATCCAGCACAGTGG
CGGCCGCTCGAGTCTAGAGGGCCCGCGGTTCGAAGGTAAGCCTATCCCTAACCCTCTCCTCGGTCTCGAT
TCTACGCGTACCGGTTAGCAATTGTTTTTTCGATGAGTTTGGACAAACCACAACTAGAATGCAGTGAAAA
AAATGCTTTATTTGTGAAATTTGTGATGCTATTGCTTTATTTGTAACCATTATAAGCTGCAATAAACAAG
TTAACAACAACAATTGCATTCATTTTATGTTTCAGGTTCAGGGGGAGGTGTGGGAGGTTTTTTAAAGCAA
GTAAAACCTCTACAAATGTGGTACTTAAGAGGGGGAGACCAAAGGGCGAGACGTTAAGGCCTCACGTGAC
ATGTGAGCAAAAGGCCAGCAAAAGGCCAGGAACCGTAAAAAGGCCGCGTTGCTGGCGTTTTTCCATAGGC
TCCGCCCCCCTGACGAGCATCACAAAAATCGACGCTCAAGTCAGAGGTGGCGAAACCCGACAGGACTATA
AAGATACCAGGCGTTTCCCCCTGGAAGCTCCCTCGTGCGCTCTCCTGTTCCGACCCTGCCGCTTACGGGA
TACCTGTCCGCCTTTCTCCCTTCGGGAAGCGTGGCGCTTTCTCATAGCTCACGCTGTAGGTATCTCAGTT
CGGTGTAGGTCGTTCGCTCCAAGCTGGGCTGTGTGCACGAACCCCCCGTTCAGCCCGACCGCTGCGCCTT
ATCCGGTAACTATCGTCTTGAGTCCAACCCGGTAAGACACGACTTATCGCCACTGGCAGCAGCCACTGGT
AACAGGATTAGCAGAGCGAGGTATGTAGGCGGTGCTACAGAGTTCTTGAAGTGGTGGCCTAACTACGGCT
ACACTAGAAGAACAGTATTTGGTATCTGCGCTCTGCTGAAGCCAGTTACCTTCGGAAAAAGAGTTGGTAG
CTCTTGATCCGGCAAACAAACCACCGCTGGTAGCGGTGGTTTTTTTGTTTGCAAGCAGCAGATTACGCGC
AGAAAAAAAGGATCTCAAGAAGATCCTTTGATCTTTTCTACGGGGTCTGACGCTCAGTGGAACGAAAACT
CACGTTAAGGGATTTTGGTCATGCCGTCTCAGAAGAACTCGTCAAGAAGGCGATAGAAGGCGATGCGCTG
CGAATCGGGAGCGGCGATACCGTAAAGCACGAGGAAGCGGTCAGCCCATTCGCCGCCAAGCTCTTCAGCA
ATATCACGGGTAGCCAACGCTATGTCCTGATAGCGGTCCGCCACACCCAGCCGGCCACAGTCGATGAATC
CAGAAAAGCGGCCATTTTCCACCATGATATTCGGCAAGCAGGCATCGCCATGGGTCACGACGAGATCCTC
GCCGTCGGGCATGCTCGCCTTGAGCCTGGCGAACAGTTCGGCTGGCGCGAGCCCCTGATGCTCTTCGTCC
AGATCATCCTGATCGACAAGACCGGCTTCCATCCGAGTACGTGCTCTCTCGATGCGATGTTTCGCTTGGT
GGTCGAATGGGCAGGTAGCCGGATCAAGCGTATGCAGCCGCCGCATTGCATCAGCCATGATGGATACTTT
CTCGGCAGGAGCAAGGTGAGATGACAGGAGATCCTGCCCCGGCACTTCGCCCAATAGCAGCCAGTCCCTT
CCCGCTTCAGTGACAACGTCGAGTACAGCTGCGCAAGGAACGCCCGTCGTGGCCAGCCACGATAGCCGCG
CTGCCTCGTCTTGCAGTTCATTCAGGGCACCGGACAGGTCGGTCTTGACAAAAAGAACCGGGCGCCCCTG
CGCTGACAGCCGGAACACGGCGGCATCAGAGCAGCCGATTGTCTGTTGTGCCCAGTCATAGCCGAATAGC
CTCTCCACCCAAGCGGCCGGAGAACCTGCGTGCAATCCATCTTGTTCAATCATAATATTATTGAAGCATT
TATCAGGGTTCGTCTCGTCCCGGTCTCCTCCCATGCATG
Features (pLannotate 1.2.2; 13 found; start..end, strand, type, name):
    140..517     +  enhancer       CMV enhancer: human cytomegalovirus immediate early enhancer
    519..718     +  promoter       CMV promoter: human cytomegalovirus (CMV) immediate early promoter
    813..945     +  intron         chimeric intron: chimera between introns from human β-globin and immunoglobulin heavy chain genes
    960..984     +  protein_bind   attB1: mutant version of attB; recombination site for the Gateway® BP reaction BP Clonase™
   1008..1940    +  CDS            iRFP670: iRFP670 is a basic (constitutively fluorescent) near ir fluorescent protein published in 2013, derived from Rhodopseudomonas palustris CGA009. It has low acid sensitivity. It requires the cofactor biliverdin for fluorescence.
   2043..3089    +  CDS            PUM1 (fragment): PUM1_HUMAN - Also known as KIAA0099 From Homo sapiens (Human).
   3108..3132    -  protein_bind   attB2: mutant version of attB; recombination site for the Gateway® BP reaction BP Clonase™
   3185..3226    +  CDS            V5 tag: epitope tag from simian virus 5
   3281..3362    -  polyA_signal   SV40 poly(A) signal: SV40 polyadenylation signal
   3385..3453    -  CDS            large T antigen (fragment): large T antigen from SV40 (simian virus 40)
   3560..4148    -  rep_origin     ori: high-copy-number ColE1/pMB1/pBR322/pUC origin of replication
   4229..5023    -  CDS            NeoR/KanR: aminoglycoside phosphotransferase from Tn5; aph(3')-II (or nptII); confers resistance to neomycin, kanamycin, and G418 (Geneticin®)
   5024..5050    -  promoter       AmpR promoter (fragment): bla
