[The description below was written by a language model from this plasmid's Addgene catalogue record and pLannotate feature annotations shown in this document.]
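Description:
pAC11005-pmax-iRFP670_PUFc is a mammalian expression plasmid of about 5.1 kb built on the Lonza pmax backbone. It is propagated in E. coli through a high-copy ColE1/pUC-type origin and selected with kanamycin via the Tn5 aminoglycoside phosphotransferase gene (NeoR/KanR), which is annotated next to a fragment of the bla (AmpR) promoter that appears to drive it in bacteria. No dedicated mammalian promoter for this marker is annotated, so the plasmid looks suited mainly to transient transfection rather than drug selection in mammalian cells.

The expression cassette consists of the human cytomegalovirus immediate early enhancer and promoter followed by a chimeric β-globin/immunoglobulin heavy chain intron, which generally improves transcript processing and expression. The synthetic insert sits between attB1 and attB2 sites, indicating it was introduced by Gateway recombination. It encodes iRFP670, a near-infrared fluorescent protein derived from a Rhodopseudomonas palustris bacteriophytochrome that needs biliverdin as a cofactor, followed by a fragment of human PUM1 that corresponds to the Pumilio/PUF RNA-binding domain, here the variant designated PUFc. A V5 epitope tag is annotated downstream of attB2, but the record does not establish whether it is read in frame with the fusion. An SV40 polyadenylation signal is annotated downstream for transcript termination.

The stated purpose is expression of iRFP670-PUFc, and the associated publication concerns CRISPR-mediated multiplexed live-cell imaging of nonrepetitive genomic loci using one guide RNA per locus. In that context, the fusion presumably acts as a fluorescent reporter recruited to PUF-binding sites on a guide RNA scaffold, although the record does not spell out this mechanism or the RNA motif that PUFc recognises.
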