Addgene plasmid #183212: pAC11005-pmax-iRFP670_PUFc
Purpose: Expression vector for iRFP670-PUFc
Depositing lab: Albert Cheng. Depositing organization: Jackson Laboratory. Publication: CRISPR-mediated multiplexed live cell imaging of nonrepetitive genomic loci with one guide RNA per locus. Clow PA, Du M, Jillette N, Taghbalout A, Zhu JJ, Cheng AW. Nat Commun. 2022 Apr 6;13(1):1871. doi: 10.1038/s41467-022-29343-z. PubMed 35387989.
Backbone
  Vector backbone: pmax
  Backbone manufacturer: Lonza
  Vector type: Mammalian Expression
Growth in bacteria
  Bacterial resistance: Kanamycin, 50 μg/mL
  Growth temperature: 37°C
  Growth strain: DH5alpha
  Copy number: Unknown
Gene/Insert
  Gene/Insert name: iRFP670-PUFc
  Species: Synthetic
Terms and licenses: Academic/Nonprofit Terms; Industry Terms: Not Available to Industry
Depositor comments: Please visit https://www.biorxiv.org/content/10.1101/2020.03.03.974923v2.full for bioRxiv preprint.
How to cite: pAC11005-pmax-iRFP670_PUFc was a gift from Albert Cheng (Addgene plasmid # 183212)
